Addgene plasmid #77174: PIM1 gRNA (BRDN0001146465)
Purpose: 3rd generation lentiviral gRNA plasmid targeting human PIM1
Depositing lab: John Doench & David Root. Depositing organization: Broad Institute. Publication: Optimized sgRNA design to maximize activity and minimize off-target effects of CRISPR-Cas9. Doench JG, Fusi N, Sullender M, Hegde M, Vaimberg EW, Donovan KF, Smith I, Tothova Z, Wilen C, Orchard R, Virgin HW, Listgarten J, Root DE. Nat Biotechnol. 2016 Jan 18. doi: 10.1038/nbt.3437. PubMed 26780180.
Backbone
  Vector backbone: lentiGuide-Puro
  Backbone manufacturer: Zhang Lab (Addgene plasmid # 52963)
  Vector type: Mammalian Expression, Lentiviral, CRISPR
  Selectable markers: Puromycin
Growth in bacteria
  Bacterial resistance: Ampicillin, 100 μg/mL
  Growth temperature: 37°C
  Growth strain: DH5alpha
  Copy number: High Copy
Gene/Insert
  Gene/Insert name: PIM1 (alt names: PIM1; NM_001243186.1)
  gRNA/shRNA sequence: GTCCAGGAGCCTAATGACGC
  Species: H. sapiens (human)
  Entrez Gene: PIM1 (a.k.a. PIM)
  Promoter: hU6
  Cloning method: Unknown
  Sequencing primers: 5′ U6-F; 3′ pS2-R
Terms and licenses: Academic/Nonprofit Terms; Industry Terms: Not Available to Industry
Depositor comments: The gRNA was designed to target the following Genbank reference sequence(s): NM_001243186.1,NM_002648.3. Note that this plasmid does NOT contain Cas9. It should be used in conjunction with lentiCas9-Blast (Addgene #52962) or otherwise with cell lines already expressing Cas9. Browse the full kinome gRNA library at http://www.addgene.org/pooled-library/broadgpp-human-kinome/ or visit http://www.broadinstitute.org/rnai/public/ for detailed protocols and information.
How to cite: PIM1 gRNA (BRDN0001146465) was a gift from John Doench & David Root (Addgene plasmid # 77174 ; http://n2t.net/addgene:77174 ; RRID:Addgene_77174)
