[The description below was written by a language model from this plasmid's Addgene catalogue record and pLannotate feature annotations shown in this document.]
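Description:
PIM1 gRNA (BRDN0001146465) is a third-generation lentiviral guide RNA plasmid built on the lentiGuide-Puro backbone. It delivers a single Streptococcus pyogenes-type sgRNA directed against human PIM1 and is one member of a human kinome gRNA collection. It is maintained in E. coli as a high-copy plasmid through a ColE1/pUC-type origin with ampicillin selection (AmpR under its own bla promoter). The bacterial portion also carries an f1 origin, remnants of the lac region, and T7 and T3 promoters inherited from the parental cloning vector.

The lentiviral transfer cassette begins with an RSV promoter fused to a truncated HIV-1 5' LTR, which makes genomic RNA production Tat-independent. This is followed by the Ψ packaging signal with a gag fragment, the Rev response element for Rev-dependent nuclear export, and a cPPT/CTS. The cassette ends in a ΔU3 self-inactivating 3' LTR, with an SV40 polyadenylation signal and SV40 origin downstream.

Two expression units lie between the LTRs. A human U6 RNA polymerase III promoter drives the PIM1-specific spacer joined to the gRNA scaffold. An EF-1α core promoter with its intron A drives the puromycin N-acetyltransferase gene, followed by a WPRE to enhance transcript expression, allowing puromycin selection of transduced mammalian cells.

The plasmid does not encode Cas9, so it is intended for use with a separate Cas9 lentiviral vector or in cell lines that already express Cas9. In that setting, the guide directs cleavage at PIM1 for gene knockout studies. According to the depositor, the guide was designed against two PIM1 reference transcripts. The cloning method is not recorded.
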