Features (pLannotate 1.2.2; 29 found; start..end, strand, type, name):
     14..80      +  CDS            small t antigen (fragment): SV40 (simian virus 40) small t antigen
    106..317     +  promoter       EF-1α core promoter: core promoter for human elongation factor EF-1α
    318..1256    +  intron         EF-1α intron A: intron upstream of the start codon of human EF-1α
   1278..1877    +  CDS            PuroR (fragment): puromycin N-acetyltransferase; pac from Streptomyces; confers resistance to puromycin
   1893..2481    +  misc_feature   WPRE: woodchuck hepatitis virus posttranscriptional regulatory element
   2532..2551    +  misc_feature   cPPT/CTS (fragment): central polypurine tract and central termination sequence of HIV-1
   2553..2786    +  LTR            3' LTR (ΔU3): self-inactivating 3' long terminal repeat (LTR) from HIV-1
   2864..2985    +  polyA_signal   SV40 poly(A) signal: SV40 polyadenylation signal
   3025..3160    +  rep_origin     SV40 ori: SV40 origin of replication
   3181..3199    -  promoter       T7 promoter: promoter for bacteriophage T7 RNA polymerase
   3207..3362    +  CDS            lacZα (fragment): LacZα fragment of β-galactosidase; lacZ fragment
   3367..3795    +  rep_origin     f1 ori (sequence partly withheld): f1 bacteriophage origin of replication; arrow indicates direction of (+) strand synthesis
   3848..3952    +  promoter       AmpR promoter: bla
   3953..4813    +  CDS            AmpR: β-lactamase; bla; confers resistance to ampicillin, carbenicillin, and related antibiotics
   4984..5572    +  rep_origin     ori: high-copy-number ColE1/pMB1/pBR322/pUC origin of replication
   5755..5847    +  CDS            lacI (fragment): lac repressor; lacI; The lac repressor binds to the lac operator to inhibit transcription in E. coli. This inhibition can be relieved by adding lactose or isopropyl-β-D-thiogalactopyranoside (IPTG).
   5860..5881    +  protein_bind   CAP binding site: CAP binding activates transcription in the presence of cAMP. E. coli catabolite activator protein
   5896..5926    +  promoter       lac promoter: promoter for the E. coli lac operon
   5934..5950    +  protein_bind   lac operator: The lac repressor binds to the lac operator to inhibit transcription in E. coli. This inhibition can be relieved by adding lactose or isopropyl-β-D-thiogalactopyranoside (IPTG). lac repressor encoded by lacI
   5995..6013    +  promoter       T3 promoter: promoter for bacteriophage T3 RNA polymerase
   6041..6267    +  promoter       RSV promoter: Rous sarcoma virus enhancer/promoter
   6268..6448    +  LTR            5' LTR (truncated): truncated 5' long terminal repeat (LTR) from HIV-1
   6495..6620    +  misc_feature   HIV-1 Ψ: packaging signal of human immunodeficiency virus type 1
   6604..6967    +  CDS            HIV-1 gag (fragment): gag protein from human immunodeficiency virus 1; gag
   7113..7346    +  misc_feature   RRE: The Rev response element (RRE) of HIV-1 allows for Rev-dependent mRNA export from the nucleus to the cytoplasm.
   7723..7749    +  CDS            Rev (fragment): human immunodeficiency virus 1 (HIV-1) Rev protein; rev; enhances nuclear export of unspliced and incompletely spliced viral mRNAs
   7753..7993    +  promoter       U6 promoter: RNA polymerase III promoter for human U6 snRNA
   8023..8098    +  misc_RNA       gRNA scaffold: guide RNA scaffold for the Streptococcus pyogenes CRISPR/Cas9 system
   8154..8271    +  misc_feature   cPPT/CTS: central polypurine tract and central termination sequence of HIV-1
>Addgene plasmid #77174 | PIM1 gRNA (BRDN0001146465) | addgene full sequence | sequence record 187256 | Addgene Assembled Sequence
CCCGGGTGCAAAGATGGATAAAGTTTTAAACAGAGAGGAATCTTTGCAGCTAATGGACCTTCTAGGTCTT
GAAAGGAGTGGGAATTGGCTCCGGTGCCCGTCAGTGGGCAGAGCGCACATCGCCCACAGTCCCCGAGAAG
TTGGGGGGAGGGGTCGGCAATTGATCCGGTGCCTAGAGAAGGTGGCGCGGGGTAAACTGGGAAAGTGATG
TCGTGTACTGGCTCCGCCTTTTTCCCGAGGGTGGGGGAGAACCGTATATAAGTGCAGTAGTCGCCGTGAA
CGTTCTTTTTCGCAACGGGTTTGCCGCCAGAACACAGGTAAGTGCCGTGTGTGGTTCCCGCGGGCCTGGC
CTCTTTACGGGTTATGGCCCTTGCGTGCCTTGAATTACTTCCACCTGGCTGCAGTACGTGATTCTTGATC
CCGAGCTTCGGGTTGGAAGTGGGTGGGAGAGTTCGAGGCCTTGCGCTTAAGGAGCCCCTTCGCCTCGTGC
TTGAGTTGAGGCCTGGCCTGGGCGCTGGGGCCGCCGCGTGCGAATCTGGTGGCACCTTCGCGCCTGTCTC
GCTGCTTTCGATAAGTCTCTAGCCATTTAAAATTTTTGATGACCTGCTGCGACGCTTTTTTTCTGGCAAG
ATAGTCTTGTAAATGCGGGCCAAGATCTGCACACTGGTATTTCGGTTTTTGGGGCCGCGGGCGGCGACGG
GGCCCGTGCGTCCCAGCGCACATGTTCGGCGAGGCGGGGCCTGCGAGCGCGGCCACCGAGAATCGGACGG
GGGTAGTCTCAAGCTGGCCGGCCTGCTCTGGTGCCTGGCCTCGCGCCGCCGTGTATCGCCCCGCCCTGGG
CGGCAAGGCTGGCCCGGTCGGCACCAGTTGCGTGAGCGGAAAGATGGCCGCTTCCCGGCCCTGCTGCAGG
GAGCTCAAAATGGAGGACGCGGCGCTCGGGAGAGCGGGCGGGTGAGTCACCCACACAAAGGAAAAGGGCC
TTTCCGTCCTCAGCCGTCGCTTCATGTGACTCCACGGAGTACCGGGCGCCGTCCAGGCACCTCGATTAGT
TCTCGAGCTTTTGGAGTACGTCGTCTTTAGGTTGGGGGGAGGGGTTTTATGCGATGGAGTTTCCCCACAC
TGAGTGGGTGGAGACTGAAGTTAGGCCAGCTTGGCACTTGATGTAATTCTCCTTGGAATTTGCCCTTTTT
GAGTTTGGATCTTGGTTCATTCTCAAGCCTCAGACAGTGGTTCAAAGTTTTTTTCTTCCATTTCAGGTGT
CGTGACGTACGGCCACCATGACCGAGTACAAGCCCACGGTGCGCCTCGCCACCCGCGACGACGTCCCCAG
GGCCGTACGCACCCTCGCCGCCGCGTTCGCCGACTACCCCGCCACGCGCCACACCGTCGATCCGGACCGC
CACATCGAGCGGGTCACCGAGCTGCAAGAACTCTTCCTCACGCGCGTCGGGCTCGACATCGGCAAGGTGT
GGGTCGCGGACGACGGCGCCGCCGTGGCGGTCTGGACCACGCCGGAGAGCGTCGAAGCGGGGGCGGTGTT
CGCCGAGATCGGCCCGCGCATGGCCGAGTTGAGCGGTTCCCGGCTGGCCGCGCAGCAACAGATGGAAGGC
CTCCTGGCGCCGCACCGGCCCAAGGAGCCCGCGTGGTTCCTGGCCACCGTCGGAGTCTCGCCCGACCACC
AGGGCAAGGGTCTGGGCAGCGCCGTCGTGCTCCCCGGAGTGGAGGCGGCCGAGCGCGCCGGGGTGCCCGC
CTTCCTGGAGACCTCCGCGCCCCGCAACCTCCCCTTCTACGAGCGGCTCGGCTTCACCGTCACCGCCGAC
GTCGAGGTGCCCGAAGGACCGCGCACCTGGTGCATGACCCGCAAGCCCGGTGCCTGAACGCGTTAAGTCG
ACAATCAACCTCTGGATTACAAAATTTGTGAAAGATTGACTGGTATTCTTAACTATGTTGCTCCTTTTAC
GCTATGTGGATACGCTGCTTTAATGCCTTTGTATCATGCTATTGCTTCCCGTATGGCTTTCATTTTCTCC
TCCTTGTATAAATCCTGGTTGCTGTCTCTTTATGAGGAGTTGTGGCCCGTTGTCAGGCAACGTGGCGTGG
TGTGCACTGTGTTTGCTGACGCAACCCCCACTGGTTGGGGCATTGCCACCACCTGTCAGCTCCTTTCCGG
GACTTTCGCTTTCCCCCTCCCTATTGCCACGGCGGAACTCATCGCCGCCTGCCTTGCCCGCTGCTGGACA
GGGGCTCGGCTGTTGGGCACTGACAATTCCGTGGTGTTGTCGGGGAAATCATCGTCCTTTCCTTGGCTGC
TCGCCTGTGTTGCCACCTGGATTCTGCGCGGGACGTCCTTCTGCTACGTCCCTTCGGCCCTCAATCCAGC
GGACCTTCCTTCCCGCGGCCTGCTGCCGGCTCTGCGGCCTCTTCCGCGTCTTCGCCTTCGCCCTCAGACG
AGTCGGATCTCCCTTTGGGCCGCCTCCCCGCGTCGACTTTAAGACCAATGACTTACAAGGCAGCTGTAGA
TCTTAGCCACTTTTTAAAAGAAAAGGGGGGACTGGAAGGGCTAATTCACTCCCAACGAAGACAAGATCTG
CTTTTTGCTTGTACTGGGTCTCTCTGGTTAGACCAGATCTGAGCCTGGGAGCTCTCTGGCTAACTAGGGA
ACCCACTGCTTAAGCCTCAATAAAGCTTGCCTTGAGTGCTTCAAGTAGTGTGTGCCCGTCTGTTGTGTGA
CTCTGGTAACTAGAGATCCCTCAGACCCTTTTAGTCAGTGTGGAAAATCTCTAGCAGTACGTATAGTAGT
TCATGTCATCTTATTATTCAGTATTTATAACTTGCAAAGAAATGAATATCAGAGAGTGAGAGGAACTTGT
TTATTGCAGCTTATAATGGTTACAAATAAAGCAATAGCATCACAAATTTCACAAATAAAGCATTTTTTTC
ACTGCATTCTAGTTGTGGTTTGTCCAAACTCATCAATGTATCTTATCATGTCTGGCTCTAGCTATCCCGC
CCCTAACTCCGCCCATCCCGCCCCTAACTCCGCCCAGTTCCGCCCATTCTCCGCCCCATGGCTGACTAAT
TTTTTTTATTTATGCAGAGGCCGAGGCCGCCTCGGCCTCTGAGCTATTCCAGAAGTAGTGAGGAGGCTTT
TTTGGAGGCCTAGGGACGTACCCAATTCGCCCTATAGTGAGTCGTATTACGCGCGCTCACTGGCCGTCGT
TTTACAACGTCGTGACTGGGAAAACCCTGGCGTTACCCAACTTAATCGCCTTGCAGCACATCCCCCTTTC
GCCAGCTGGCGTAATAGCGAAGAGGCCCGCACCGATCGCCCTTCCCAACAGTTGCGCAGCCTGAATGGCG
AATGGG
[124 nt withheld, positions 3367-3490]
C
[91 nt withheld, positions 3492-3582]
A
[49 nt withheld, positions 3584-3632]
CCTTTGACGTTGGAGTCCACGTTCTTT
[37 nt withheld, positions 3660-3696]
ACCCTATCTCGGTCTATTCTTTTGATTTATAAGGGATTTTGCCGATTTCGGCCTATTGGTTAAAAAATGA
GCTGATTTAACAAAAATTTAACGCGAATTTTAACAAAATATTAACGCTTACAATTTAGGTGGCACTTTTC
GGGGAAATGTGCGCGGAACCCCTATTTGTTTATTTTTCTAAATACATTCAAATATGTATCCGCTCATGAG
ACAATAACCCTGATAAATGCTTCAATAATATTGAAAAAGGAAGAGTATGAGTATTCAACATTTCCGTGTC
GCCCTTATTCCCTTTTTTGCGGCATTTTGCCTTCCTGTTTTTGCTCACCCAGAAACGCTGGTGAAAGTAA
AAGATGCTGAAGATCAGTTGGGTGCACGAGTGGGTTACATCGAACTGGATCTCAACAGCGGTAAGATCCT
TGAGAGTTTTCGCCCCGAAGAACGTTTTCCAATGATGAGCACTTTTAAAGTTCTGCTATGTGGCGCGGTA
TTATCCCGTATTGACGCCGGGCAAGAGCAACTCGGTCGCCGCATACACTATTCTCAGAATGACTTGGTTG
AGTACTCACCAGTCACAGAAAAGCATCTTACGGATGGCATGACAGTAAGAGAATTATGCAGTGCTGCCAT
AACCATGAGTGATAACACTGCGGCCAACTTACTTCTGACAACGATCGGAGGACCGAAGGAGCTAACCGCT
TTTTTGCACAACATGGGGGATCATGTAACTCGCCTTGATCGTTGGGAACCGGAGCTGAATGAAGCCATAC
CAAACGACGAGCGTGACACCACGATGCCTGTAGCAATGGCAACAACGTTGCGCAAACTATTAACTGGCGA
ACTACTTACTCTAGCTTCCCGGCAACAATTAATAGACTGGATGGAGGCGGATAAAGTTGCAGGACCACTT
CTGCGCTCGGCCCTTCCGGCTGGCTGGTTTATTGCTGATAAATCTGGAGCCGGTGAGCGTGGGTCTCGCG
GTATCATTGCAGCACTGGGGCCAGATGGTAAGCCCTCCCGTATCGTAGTTATCTACACGACGGGGAGTCA
GGCAACTATGGATGAACGAAATAGACAGATCGCTGAGATAGGTGCCTCACTGATTAAGCATTGGTAACTG
TCAGACCAAGTTTACTCATATATACTTTAGATTGATTTAAAACTTCATTTTTAATTTAAAAGGATCTAGG
TGAAGATCCTTTTTGATAATCTCATGACCAAAATCCCTTAACGTGAGTTTTCGTTCCACTGAGCGTCAGA
CCCCGTAGAAAAGATCAAAGGATCTTCTTGAGATCCTTTTTTTCTGCGCGTAATCTGCTGCTTGCAAACA
AAAAAACCACCGCTACCAGCGGTGGTTTGTTTGCCGGATCAAGAGCTACCAACTCTTTTTCCGAAGGTAA
CTGGCTTCAGCAGAGCGCAGATACCAAATACTGTTCTTCTAGTGTAGCCGTAGTTAGGCCACCACTTCAA
GAACTCTGTAGCACCGCCTACATACCTCGCTCTGCTAATCCTGTTACCAGTGGCTGCTGCCAGTGGCGAT
AAGTCGTGTCTTACCGGGTTGGACTCAAGACGATAGTTACCGGATAAGGCGCAGCGGTCGGGCTGAACGG
GGGGTTCGTGCACACAGCCCAGCTTGGAGCGAACGACCTACACCGAACTGAGATACCTACAGCGTGAGCT
ATGAGAAAGCGCCACGCTTCCCGAAGGGAGAAAGGCGGACAGGTATCCGGTAAGCGGCAGGGTCGGAACA
GGAGAGCGCACGAGGGAGCTTCCAGGGGGAAACGCCTGGTATCTTTATAGTCCTGTCGGGTTTCGCCACC
TCTGACTTGAGCGTCGATTTTTGTGATGCTCGTCAGGGGGGCGGAGCCTATGGAAAAACGCCAGCAACGC
GGCCTTTTTACGGTTCCTGGCCTTTTGCTGGCCTTTTGCTCACATGTTCTTTCCTGCGTTATCCCCTGAT
TCTGTGGATAACCGTATTACCGCCTTTGAGTGAGCTGATACCGCTCGCCGCAGCCGAACGACCGAGCGCA
GCGAGTCAGTGAGCGAGGAAGCGGAAGAGCGCCCAATACGCAAACCGCCTCTCCCCGCGCGTTGGCCGAT
TCATTAATGCAGCTGGCACGACAGGTTTCCCGACTGGAAAGCGGGCAGTGAGCGCAACGCAATTAATGTG
AGTTAGCTCACTCATTAGGCACCCCAGGCTTTACACTTTATGCTTCCGGCTCGTATGTTGTGTGGAATTG
TGAGCGGATAACAATTTCACACAGGAAACAGCTATGACCATGATTACGCCAAGCGCGCAATTAACCCTCA
CTAAAGGGAACAAAAGCTGGAGCTGCAAGCTTAATGTAGTCTTATGCAATACTCTTGTAGTCTTGCAACA
TGGTAACGATGAGTTAGCAACATGCCTTACAAGGAGAGAAAAAGCACCGTGCATGCCGATTGGTGGAAGT
AAGGTGGTACGATCGTGCCTTATTAGGAAGGCAACAGACGGGTCTGACATGGATTGGACGAACCACTGAA
TTGCCGCATTGCAGAGATATTGTATTTAAGTGCCTAGCTCGATACATAAACGGGTCTCTCTGGTTAGACC
AGATCTGAGCCTGGGAGCTCTCTGGCTAACTAGGGAACCCACTGCTTAAGCCTCAATAAAGCTTGCCTTG
AGTGCTTCAAGTAGTGTGTGCCCGTCTGTTGTGTGACTCTGGTAACTAGAGATCCCTCAGACCCTTTTAG
TCAGTGTGGAAAATCTCTAGCAGTGGCGCCCGAACAGGGACTTGAAAGCGAAAGGGAAACCAGAGGAGCT
CTCTCGACGCAGGACTCGGCTTGCTGAAGCGCGCACGGCAAGAGGCGAGGGGCGGCGACTGGTGAGTACG
CCAAAAATTTTGACTAGCGGAGGCTAGAAGGAGAGAGATGGGTGCGAGAGCGTCAGTATTAAGCGGGGGA
GAATTAGATCGCGATGGGAAAAAATTCGGTTAAGGCCAGGGGGAAAGAAAAAATATAAATTAAAACATAT
AGTATGGGCAAGCAGGGAGCTAGAACGATTCGCAGTTAATCCTGGCCTGTTAGAAACATCAGAAGGCTGT
AGACAAATACTGGGACAGCTACAACCATCCCTTCAGACAGGATCAGAAGAACTTAGATCATTATATAATA
CAGTAGCAACCCTCTATTGTGTGCATCAAAGGATAGAGATAAAAGACACCAAGGAAGCTTTAGACAAGAT
AGAGGAAGAGCAAAACAAAAGTAAGACCACCGCACAGCAAGCGGCCGCTGATCTTCAGACCTGGAGGAGG
AGATATGAGGGACAATTGGAGAAGTGAATTATATAAATATAAAGTAGTAAAAATTGAACCATTAGGAGTA
GCACCCACCAAGGCAAAGAGAAGAGTGGTGCAGAGAGAAAAAAGAGCAGTGGGAATAGGAGCTTTGTTCC
TTGGGTTCTTGGGAGCAGCAGGAAGCACTATGGGCGCAGCGTCAATGACGCTGACGGTACAGGCCAGACA
ATTATTGTCTGGTATAGTGCAGCAGCAGAACAATTTGCTGAGGGCTATTGAGGCGCAACAGCATCTGTTG
CAACTCACAGTCTGGGGCATCAAGCAGCTCCAGGCAAGAATCCTGGCTGTGGAAAGATACCTAAAGGATC
AACAGCTCCTGGGGATTTGGGGTTGCTCTGGAAAACTCATTTGCACCACTGCTGTGCCTTGGAATGCTAG
TTGGAGTAATAAATCTCTGGAACAGATTTGGAATCACACGACCTGGATGGAGTGGGACAGAGAAATTAAC
AATTACACAAGCTTAATACACTCCTTAATTGAAGAATCGCAAAACCAGCAAGAAAAGAATGAACAAGAAT
TATTGGAATTAGATAAATGGGCAAGTTTGTGGAATTGGTTTAACATAACAAATTGGCTGTGGTATATAAA
ATTATTCATAATGATAGTAGGAGGCTTGGTAGGTTTAAGAATAGTTTTTGCTGTACTTTCTATAGTGAAT
AGAGTTAGGCAGGGATATTCACCATTATCGTTTCAGACCCACCTCCCAACCCCGAGGGGACCCAGAGAGG
GCCTATTTCCCATGATTCCTTCATATTTGCATATACGATACAAGGCTGTTAGAGAGATAATTAGAATTAA
TTTGACTGTAAACACAAAGATATTAGTACAAAATACGTGACGTAGAAAGTAATAATTTCTTGGGTAGTTT
GCAGTTTTAAAATTATGTTTTAAAATGGACTATCATATGCTTACCGTAACTTGAAAGTATTTCGATTTCT
TGGCTTTATATATCTTGTGGAAAGGACGAAACACCGGTCCAGGAGCCTAATGACGCGTTTTAGAGCTAGA
AATAGCAAGTTAAAATAAGGCTAGTCCGTTATCAACTTGAAAAAGTGGCACCGAGTCGGTGCTTTTTTAA
GCTTGGCGTAACTAGATCTTGAGACAAATGGCAGTATTCATCCACAATTTTAAAAGAAAAGGGGGGATTG
GGGGGTACAGTGCAGGGGAAAGAATAGTAGACATAATAGCAACAGACATACAAACTAAAGAATTACAAAA
ACAAATTACAAAAATTCAAAATTTTCGGGTTTATTACAGGGACAGCAGAGATCCACTTTGGCGCCGGCTC
GAGGGGG
