>Addgene plasmid #77174 | PIM1 gRNA (BRDN0001146465) | depositor partial sequence | sequence record 144634 | Target Sequence
GTCCAGGAGCCTAATGACGC
