>Addgene plasmid #77174 | PIM1 gRNA (BRDN0001146465) | addgene partial sequence | sequence record 187255 | hU6-F
CGTAGAAAGTAATAATTTCTTGGGTAGTTTGCAGTTTTAAAATTATGTTTTAAAATGGACTATCATATGC
TTACCGTAACTTGAAAGTATTTCGATTTCTTGGCTTTATATATCTTGTGGAAAGGACGAAACACCGGTCC
AGGAGCCTAATGACGCGTTTTAGAGCTAGAAATAGCAAGTTAAAATAAGGCTAGTCCGTTATCAACTTGA
AAAAGTGGCACCGAGTCGGTGCTTTTTTAAGCTTGGCGTAACTAGATCTTGAGACAAATGGCAGTATTCA
TCCACAATTTTAAAAGAAAAGGGGGGATTGGGGGGTACAGTGCAGGGGAAAGAATAGTAGACATAATAGC
AACAGACATACAAACTAAAGAATTACAAAAACAAATTACAAAAATTCAAAATTTTCGGGTTTATTACAGG
GACAGCAGAGATCCACTTTGGCGCCGGCTCGAGGGGGCCCGGGTGCAAAGATGGATAAAGTTTTAAACAG
AGAGGAATCTTTGCAGCTAATGGACCTTCTAGGTCTTGAAAGGAGTGGGAATTGGCTCCGGTGCCCGTCA
GTGGGCAGAG
